>Addgene plasmid #143929 | TFORF1114 | addgene full sequence | sequence record 404591 | Addgene NGS Result
TTAATGTAGTCTTATGCAATACTCTTGTAGTCTTGCAACATGGTAACGATGAGTTAGCAACATGCCTTAC
AAGGAGAGAAAAAGCACCGTGCATGCCGATTGGTGGAAGTAAGGTGGTACGATCGTGCCTTATTAGGAAG
GCAACAGACGGGTCTGACATGGATTGGACGAACCACTGAATTGCCGCATTGCAGAGATATTGTATTTAAG
TGCCTAGCTCGATACATAAACGGGTCTCTCTGGTTAGACCAGATCTGAGCCTGGGAGCTCTCTGGCTAAC
TAGGGAACCCACTGCTTAAGCCTCAATAAAGCTTGCCTTGAGTGCTTCAAGTAGTGTGTGCCCGTCTGTT
GTGTGACTCTGGTAACTAGAGATCCCTCAGACCCTTTTAGTCAGTGTGGAAAATCTCTAGCAGTGGCGCC
CGAACAGGGACTTGAAAGCGAAAGGGAAACCAGAGGAGCTCTCTCGACGCAGGACTCGGCTTGCTGAAGC
GCGCACGGCAAGAGGCGAGGGGCGGCGACTGGTGAGTACGCCAAAAATTTTGACTAGCGGAGGCTAGAAG
GAGAGAGATGGGTGCGAGAGCGTCAGTATTAAGCGGGGGAGAATTAGATCGCGATGGGAAAAAATTCGGT
TAAGGCCAGGGGGAAAGAAAAAATATAAATTAAAACATATAGTATGGGCAAGCAGGGAGCTAGAACGATT
CGCAGTTAATCCTGGCCTGTTAGAAACATCAGAAGGCTGTAGACAAATACTGGGACAGCTACAACCATCC
CTTCAGACAGGATCAGAAGAACTTAGATCATTATATAATACAGTAGCAACCCTCTATTGTGTGCATCAAA
GGATAGAGATAAAAGACACCAAGGAAGCTTTAGACAAGATAGAGGAAGAGCAAAACAAAAGTAAGACCAC
CGCACAGCAAGCGGCCGCTGATCTTCAGACCTGGAGGAGGAGATATGAGGGACAATTGGAGAAGTGAATT
ATATAAATATAAAGTAGTAAAAATTGAACCATTAGGAGTAGCACCCACCAAGGCAAAGAGAAGAGTGGTG
CAGAGAGAAAAAAGAGCAGTGGGAATAGGAGCTTTGTTCCTTGGGTTCTTGGGAGCAGCAGGAAGCACTA
TGGGCGCAGCGTCAATGACGCTGACGGTACAGGCCAGACAATTATTGTCTGGTATAGTGCAGCAGCAGAA
CAATTTGCTGAGGGCTATTGAGGCGCAACAGCATCTGTTGCAACTCACAGTCTGGGGCATCAAGCAGCTC
CAGGCAAGAATCCTGGCTGTGGAAAGATACCTAAAGGATCAACAGCTCCTGGGGATTTGGGGTTGCTCTG
GAAAACTCATTTGCACCACTGCTGTGCCTTGGAATGCTAGTTGGAGTAATAAATCTCTGGAACAGATTTG
GAATCACACGACCTGGATGGAGTGGGACAGAGAAATTAACAATTACACAAGCTTAATACACTCCTTAATT
GAAGAATCGCAAAACCAGCAAGAAAAGAATGAACAAGAATTATTGGAATTAGATAAATGGGCAAGTTTGT
GGAATTGGTTTAACATAACAAATTGGCTGTGGTATATAAAATTATTCATAATGATAGTAGGAGGCTTGGT
AGGTTTAAGAATAGTTTTTGCTGTACTTTCTATAGTGAATAGAGTTAGGCAGGGATATTCACCATTATCG
TTTCAGACCCACCTCCCAACCCCGAGGGGACCCATGCATTGCATCTCAATTAGTCAGCAACCAGGTGTGG
AAAGTCCCCAGGCTCCCCAGCAGGCAGAAGTATGCAAAGCATGCGTCTCAATTAGTCAGCAACCATAGTC
CCGCCCCTAACTCCGCCCATCCCGCCCCTAACTCCGCCCAGTTCCGCCCATTCTCCGCCCCATGGCTGAC
TAATTTTTTTTATTTATGCAGAGGCCGAGGCCGCCTCGGCCTCTGAGCTATTCCAGAAGTAGTGAGGAGG
CTTTTTTGGAGGCCTAGGCTTTTGCAAAAAGCTTTCTAGAGGTACCACCGGAGCTTACCATGACCGAGTA
CAAGCCCACGGTGCGCCTCGCCACCCGCGACGACGTCCCCAGGGCCGTACGCACCCTCGCCGCCGCGTTC
GCCGACTACCCCGCCACGCGCCACACCGTCGATCCGGACCGCCACATCGAGCGGGTCACCGAGCTGCAAG
AACTCTTCCTCACGCGCGTCGGGCTCGACATCGGCAAGGTGTGGGTCGCGGACGACGGCGCCGCCGTGGC
GGTCTGGACCACGCCGGAGAGCGTCGAAGCGGGGGCGGTGTTCGCCGAGATCGGCCCGCGCATGGCCGAG
TTGAGCGGTTCCCGGCTGGCCGCGCAGCAACAGATGGAAGGCCTCCTGGCGCCGCACCGGCCCAAGGAGC
CCGCGTGGTTCCTGGCCACCGTCGGCGTCTCGCCCGACCACCAGGGCAAGGGTCTGGGCAGCGCCGTCGT
GCTCCCCGGAGTGGAGGCGGCCGAGCGCGCCGGGGTGCCCGCCTTCCTGGAGACCTCCGCGCCCCGCAAC
CTCCCCTTCTACGAGCGGCTCGGCTTCACCGTCACCGCCGACGTCGAGGTGCCCGAAGGACCGCGCACCT
GGTGCATGACCCGCAAGCCCGGTGCCAGTTAACGAATTCTAGATCTTGAGACAAATGGCAGTATTCATCC
ACAATTTTAAAAGAAAAGGGGGGATTGGGGGGTACAGTGCAGGGGAAAGAATAGTAGACATAATAGCAAC
AGACATACAAACTAAAGAATTACAAAAACAAATTACAAAAATTCAAAATTTTCGGGTTTATTACAGGGAC
AGCAGAGATCCACTTTGGCGCCGGCTCGAGGCCTGCAGGTGCAAAGATGGATAAAGTTTTAAACAGAGAG
GAATCTTTGCAGCTAATGGACCTTCTAGGTCTTGAAAGGAGTGGGAATTGGCTCCGGTGCCCGTCAGTGG
GCAGAGCGCACATCGCCCACAGTCCCCGAGAAGTTGGGGGGAGGGGTCGGCAATTGAACCGGTGCCTAGA
GAAGGTGGCGCGGGGTAAACTGGGAAAGTGATGTCGTGTACTGGCTCCGCCTTTTTCCCGAGGGTGGGGG
AGAACCGTATATAAGTGCAGTAGTCGCCGTGAACGTTCTTTTTCGCAACGGGTTTGCCGCCAGAACACAG
GTAAGTGCCGTGTGTGGTTCCCGCGGGCCTGGCCTCTTTACGGGTTATGGCCCTTGCGTGCCTTGAATTA
CTTCCACCTGGCTGCAGTACGTGATTCTTGATCCCGAGCTTCGGGTTGGAAGTGGGTGGGAGAGTTCGAG
GCCTTGCGCTTAAGGAGCCCCTTCGCCTCGTGCTTGAGTTGAGGCCTGGCCTGGGCGCTGGGGCCGCCGC
GTGCGAATCTGGTGGCACCTTCGCGCCTGTCTCGCTGCTTTCGATAAGTCTCTAGCCATTTAAAATTTTT
GATGACCTGCTGCGACGCTTTTTTTCTGGCAAGATAGTCTTGTAAATGCGGGCCAAGATCTGCACACTGG
TATTTCGGTTTTTGGGGCCGCGGGCGGCGACGGGGCCCGTGCGTCCCAGCGCACATGTTCGGCGAGGCGG
GGCCTGCGAGCGCGGCCACCGAGAATCGGACGGGGGTAGTCTCAAGCTGGCCGGCCTGCTCTGGTGCCTG
GCCTCGCGCCGCCGTGTATCGCCCCGCCCTGGGCGGCAAGGCTGGCCCGGTCGGCACCAGTTGCGTGAGC
GGAAAGATGGCCGCTTCCCGGCCCTGCTGCAGGGAGCTCAAAATGGAGGACGCGGCGCTCGGGAGAGCGG
GCGGGTGAGTCACCCACACAAAGGAAAAGGGCCTTTCCGTCCTCAGCCGTCGCTTCATGTGACTCCACGG
AGTACCGGGCGCCGTCCAGGCACCTCGATTAGTTCTCGAGCTTTTGGAGTACGTCGTCTTTAGGTTGGGG
GGAGGGGTTTTATGCGATGGAGTTTCCCCACACTGAGTGGGTGGAGACTGAAGTTAGGCCAGCTTGGCAC
TTGATGTAATTCTCCTTGGAATTTGCCCTTTTTGAGTTTGGATCTTGGTTCATTCTCAAGCCTCAGACAG
TGGTTCAAAGTTTTTTTCTTCCATTTCAGGTGTCGTGAGGCTAGCACCGCCACCATGCCCGGCATGATGG
AGAAAGGGCCCGAGTTACTGGGGAAGAACCGATCGGCCAACGGCAGCGCCAAGAGCCCGGCAGGCGGCGG
CGGCAGCGGCGCCTCGTCCACCAACGGCGGGCTGCACTACTCAGAGCCCGAGAGCGGCTGCAGCAGCGAC
GACGAGCACGATGTTGGGATGAGAGTCGGAGCCGAATACCAAGCTCGGATCCCTGAATTTGATCCAGGTG
CTACAAAGTACACAGATAAAGACAATGGAGGGATGCTTGTATGGTCTCCATATCACAGTATCCCAGATGC
CAAATTGGATGAATACATTGCAATTGCAAAGGAAAAGCATGGCTACAATGTGGAACAGGCACTTGGCATG
TTGTTCTGGCATAAACATAACATTGAGAAGTCCCTTGCTGATCTCCCTAATTTCACTCCCTTTCCGGATG
AGTGGACAGTGGAAGATAAAGTCCTATTTGAACAAGCCTTTAGTTTTCATGGAAAGAGCTTTCACAGGAT
TCAGCAAATGCTTCCAGATAAGACAATTGCAAGCCTTGTAAAATATTACTATTCTTGGAAAAAAACTCGC
TCTAGGACAAGTTTGATGGATCGCCAGGCTCGTAAACTAGCTAATAGACATAATCAGGGTGACAGTGATG
ATGATGTAGAAGAAACACATCCAATGGATGGGAATGATAGTGATTATGATCCCAAAAAAGAAGCCAAAAA
AGAGGGTAATACTGAACAACCTGTCCAAACTAGCAAGATTGGACTTGGAAGAAGAGAGTATCAGAGTTTA
CAACATCGCCATCATTCTCAGCGTTCTAAGTGCCGTCCACCTAAGGGCATGTATTTAACCCAGGAAGATG
TGGTAGCAGTTTCCTGTAGTCCCAATGCAGCCAACACCATCCTGAGGCAACTGGACATGGAGTTGATCTC
TCTAAAACGTCAGGTTCAGAATGCTAAGCAAGTAAACAGTGCACTTAAACAGAAAATGGAAGGTGGAATT
GAAGAATTCAAACCTCCTGAGTCAAATCAGAAAATTAATGCCCGTTGGACCACAGAGGAGCAGCTTCTAG
CAGTGCAAGGCACAGACCCCACAGGCTCCTCGGACACTGGGTCCATCACCTCCTGCCCCATCATCCACTC
CAACACCAACAGCCCCTATTGCCACTCTGAACCAGCCTCCACCACTTCTTCGTCCAACACTGCCTGCTGC
CCCGGCTCTTCACCGGCAGCCTCCTCCACTCCAGCAGCAGGCTCGGTTCATCCAGCCCCGGCCAACTTTA
AATCAGCCTCCACCACCTCTTATTCGCCCTGCTAGTAATGAACTAGTCCGTAACTTGAAAGTATTTCGAT
TTCTTGGCTTTATATATCTTGTGGAAAGGACGATGGCCACCGATCACGCAGGGAGCGACGCGTTAAGTCG
ACAATCAACCTCTGGATTACAAAATTTGTGAAAGATTGACTGGTATTCTTAACTATGTTGCTCCTTTTAC
GCTATGTGGATACGCTGCTTTAATGCCTTTGTATCATGCTATTGCTTCCCGTATGGCTTTCATTTTCTCC
TCCTTGTATAAATCCTGGTTGCTGTCTCTTTATGAGGAGTTGTGGCCCGTTGTCAGGCAACGTGGCGTGG
TGTGCACTGTGTTTGCTGACGCAACCCCCACTGGTTGGGGCATTGCCACCACCTGTCAGCTCCTTTCCGG
GACTTTCGCTTTCCCCCTCCCTATTGCCACGGCGGAACTCATCGCCGCCTGCCTTGCCCGCTGCTGGACA
GGGGCTCGGCTGTTGGGCACTGACAATTCCGTGGTGTTGTCGGGGAAATCATCGTCCTTTCCTTGGCTGC
TCGCCTGTGTTGCCACCTGGATTCTGCGCGGGACGTCCTTCTGCTACGTCCCTTCGGCCCTCAATCCAGC
GGACCTTCCTTCCCGCGGCCTGCTGCCGGCTCTGCGGCCTCTTCCGCGTCTTCGCCTTCGCCCTCAGACG
AGTCGGATCTCCCTTTGGGCCGCCTCCCCGCGTCGACTTTAAGACCAATGACTTACAAGGCAGCTGTAGA
TCTTAGCCACTTTTTAAAAGAAAAGGGGGGACTGGAAGGGCTAATTCACTCCCAACGAAGACAAGATCTG
CTTTTTGCTTGTACTGGGTCTCTCTGGTTAGACCAGATCTGAGCCTGGGAGCTCTCTGGCTAACTAGGGA
ACCCACTGCTTAAGCCTCAATAAAGCTTGCCTTGAGTGCTTCAAGTAGTGTGTGCCCGTCTGTTGTGTGA
CTCTGGTAACTAGAGATCCCTCAGACCCTTTTAGTCAGTGTGGAAAATCTCTAGCAGTACGTATAGTAGT
TCATGTCATCTTATTATTCAGTATTTATAACTTGCAAAGAAATGAATATCAGAGAGTGAGAGGAACTTGT
TTATTGCAGCTTATAATGGTTACAAATAAAGCAATAGCATCACAAATTTCACAAATAAAGCATTTTTTTC
ACTGCATTCTAGTTGTGGTTTGTCCAAACTCATCAATGTATCTTATCATGTCTGGCTCTAGCTATCCCGC
CCCTAACTCCGCCCATCCCGCCCCTAACTCCGCCCAGTTCCGCCCATTCTCCGCCCCATGGCTGACTAAT
TTTTTTTATTTATGCAGAGGCCGAGGCCGCCTCGGCCTCTGAGCTATTCCAGAAGTAGTGAGGAGGCTTT
TTTGGAGGCCTAGGGACGTACCCAATTCGCCCTATAGTGAGTCGTATTACGCGCGCTCACTGGCCGTCGT
TTTACAACGTCGTGACTGGGAAAACCCTGGCGTTACCCAACTTAATCGCCTTGCAGCACATCCCCCTTTC
GCCAGCTGGCGTAATAGCGAAGAGGCCCGCACCGATCGCCCTTCCCAACAGTTGCGCAGCCTGAATGGCG
AATGGG
[124 nt withheld, positions 7007-7130]
C
[91 nt withheld, positions 7132-7222]
A
[49 nt withheld, positions 7224-7272]
CCTTTGACGTTGGAGTCCACGTTCTTT
[37 nt withheld, positions 7300-7336]
ACCCTATCTCGGTCTATTCTTTTGATTTATAAGGGATTTTGCCGATTTCGGCCTATTGGTTAAAAAATGA
GCTGATTTAACAAAAATTTAACGCGAATTTTAACAAAATATTAACGCTTACAATTTAGGTGGCACTTTTC
GGGGAAATGTGCGCGGAACCCCTATTTGTTTATTTTTCTAAATACATTCAAATATGTATCCGCTCATGAG
ACAATAACCCTGATAAATGCTTCAATAATATTGAAAAAGGAAGAGTATGAGTATTCAACATTTCCGTGTC
GCCCTTATTCCCTTTTTTGCGGCATTTTGCCTTCCTGTTTTTGCTCACCCAGAAACGCTGGTGAAAGTAA
AAGATGCTGAAGATCAGTTGGGTGCACGAGTGGGTTACATCGAACTGGATCTCAACAGCGGTAAGATCCT
TGAGAGTTTTCGCCCCGAAGAACGTTTTCCAATGATGAGCACTTTTAAAGTTCTGCTATGTGGCGCGGTA
TTATCCCGTATTGACGCCGGGCAAGAGCAACTCGGTCGCCGCATACACTATTCTCAGAATGACTTGGTTG
AGTACTCACCAGTCACAGAAAAGCATCTTACGGATGGCATGACAGTAAGAGAATTATGCAGTGCTGCCAT
AACCATGAGTGATAACACTGCGGCCAACTTACTTCTGACAACGATCGGAGGACCGAAGGAGCTAACCGCT
TTTTTGCACAACATGGGGGATCATGTAACTCGCCTTGATCGTTGGGAACCGGAGCTGAATGAAGCCATAC
CAAACGACGAGCGTGACACCACGATGCCTGTAGCAATGGCAACAACGTTGCGCAAACTATTAACTGGCGA
ACTACTTACTCTAGCTTCCCGGCAACAATTAATAGACTGGATGGAGGCGGATAAAGTTGCAGGACCACTT
CTGCGCTCGGCCCTTCCGGCTGGCTGGTTTATTGCTGATAAATCTGGAGCCGGTGAGCGTGGGTCTCGCG
GTATCATTGCAGCACTGGGGCCAGATGGTAAGCCCTCCCGTATCGTAGTTATCTACACGACGGGGAGTCA
GGCAACTATGGATGAACGAAATAGACAGATCGCTGAGATAGGTGCCTCACTGATTAAGCATTGGTAACTG
TCAGACCAAGTTTACTCATATATACTTTAGATTGATTTAAAACTTCATTTTTAATTTAAAAGGATCTAGG
TGAAGATCCTTTTTGATAATCTCATGACCAAAATCCCTTAACGTGAGTTTTCGTTCCACTGAGCGTCAGA
CCCCGTAGAAAAGATCAAAGGATCTTCTTGAGATCCTTTTTTTCTGCGCGTAATCTGCTGCTTGCAAACA
AAAAAACCACCGCTACCAGCGGTGGTTTGTTTGCCGGATCAAGAGCTACCAACTCTTTTTCCGAAGGTAA
CTGGCTTCAGCAGAGCGCAGATACCAAATACTGTTCTTCTAGTGTAGCCGTAGTTAGGCCACCACTTCAA
GAACTCTGTAGCACCGCCTACATACCTCGCTCTGCTAATCCTGTTACCAGTGGCTGCTGCCAGTGGCGAT
AAGTCGTGTCTTACCGGGTTGGACTCAAGACGATAGTTACCGGATAAGGCGCAGCGGTCGGGCTGAACGG
GGGGTTCGTGCACACAGCCCAGCTTGGAGCGAACGACCTACACCGAACTGAGATACCTACAGCGTGAGCT
ATGAGAAAGCGCCACGCTTCCCGAAGGGAGAAAGGCGGACAGGTATCCGGTAAGCGGCAGGGTCGGAACA
GGAGAGCGCACGAGGGAGCTTCCAGGGGGAAACGCCTGGTATCTTTATAGTCCTGTCGGGTTTCGCCACC
TCTGACTTGAGCGTCGATTTTTGTGATGCTCGTCAGGGGGGCGGAGCCTATGGAAAAACGCCAGCAACGC
GGCCTTTTTACGGTTCCTGGCCTTTTGCTGGCCTTTTGCTCACATGTTCTTTCCTGCGTTATCCCCTGAT
TCTGTGGATAACCGTATTACCGCCTTTGAGTGAGCTGATACCGCTCGCCGCAGCCGAACGACCGAGCGCA
GCGAGTCAGTGAGCGAGGAAGCGGAAGAGCGCCCAATACGCAAACCGCCTCTCCCCGCGCGTTGGCCGAT
TCATTAATGCAGCTGGCACGACAGGTTTCCCGACTGGAAAGCGGGCAGTGAGCGCAACGCAATTAATGTG
AGTTAGCTCACTCATTAGGCACCCCAGGCTTTACACTTTATGCTTCCGGCTCGTATGTTGTGTGGAATTG
TGAGCGGATAACAATTTCACACAGGAAACAGCTATGACCATGATTACGCCAAGCGCGCAATTAACCCTCA
CTAAAGGGAACAAAAGCTGGAGCTGCAAGC
Features (pLannotate 1.2.2; 32 found; start..end, strand, type, name):
      5..231     +  promoter       RSV promoter: Rous sarcoma virus enhancer/promoter
    232..412     +  LTR            5' LTR (truncated): truncated 5' long terminal repeat (LTR) from HIV-1
    459..584     +  misc_feature   HIV-1 Ψ: packaging signal of human immunodeficiency virus type 1
    568..931     +  CDS            HIV-1 gag (fragment): gag protein from human immunodeficiency virus 1; gag
   1077..1310    +  misc_feature   RRE: The Rev response element (RRE) of HIV-1 allows for Rev-dependent mRNA export from the nucleus to the cytoplasm.
   1687..1713    +  CDS            Rev (fragment): human immunodeficiency virus 1 (HIV-1) Rev protein; rev; enhances nuclear export of unspliced and incompletely spliced viral mRNAs
   1720..1743    +  promoter       SV40 promoter (fragment): SV40 early promoter
   1744..1815    +  promoter       SV40 promoter (fragment): SV40 enhancer and early promoter
   1839..1974    +  rep_origin     SV40 ori: SV40 origin of replication
   2020..2616    +  CDS            PuroR (fragment): puromycin N-acetyltransferase; pac from Streptomyces; confers resistance to puromycin
   2665..2782    +  misc_feature   cPPT/CTS: central polypurine tract and central termination sequence of HIV-1
   2847..2913    +  CDS            small t antigen (fragment): SV40 (simian virus 40) small t antigen
   2920..4098    +  promoter       EF-1α promoter: strong constitutive promoter for human elongation factor EF-1α
   4115..5134    +  CDS            Rcor3 (fragment): RCOR3_MOUSE - Experimental evidence at protein level: Swiss-Prot protein existence level 1. May act as a component of a corepressor complex that represses transcription. From Mus musculus (Mouse).
   5190..5423    +  CDS            RCOR3 (fragment): RCOR3_HUMAN - Also known as KIAA1343. Experimental evidence at protein level: Swiss-Prot protein existence level 1. May act as a component of a corepressor complex that represses transcription. From Homo sapiens (Human).
   5438..5491    +  promoter       U6 promoter (fragment): RNA polymerase III promoter for human U6 snRNA
   5533..6121    +  misc_feature   WPRE: woodchuck hepatitis virus posttranscriptional regulatory element
   6172..6191    +  misc_feature   cPPT/CTS (fragment): central polypurine tract and central termination sequence of HIV-1
   6193..6426    +  LTR            3' LTR (ΔU3): self-inactivating 3' long terminal repeat (LTR) from HIV-1
   6504..6625    +  polyA_signal   SV40 poly(A) signal: SV40 polyadenylation signal
   6665..6800    +  rep_origin     SV40 ori: SV40 origin of replication
   6821..6839    -  promoter       T7 promoter: promoter for bacteriophage T7 RNA polymerase
   6847..7002    +  CDS            lacZα (fragment): LacZα fragment of β-galactosidase; lacZ fragment
   7007..7435    +  rep_origin     f1 ori (sequence partly withheld): f1 bacteriophage origin of replication; arrow indicates direction of (+) strand synthesis
   7488..7592    +  promoter       AmpR promoter: bla
   7593..8453    +  CDS            AmpR: β-lactamase; bla; confers resistance to ampicillin, carbenicillin, and related antibiotics
   8624..9212    +  rep_origin     ori: high-copy-number ColE1/pMB1/pBR322/pUC origin of replication
   9395..9487    +  CDS            lacI (fragment): lac repressor; lacI; The lac repressor binds to the lac operator to inhibit transcription in E. coli. This inhibition can be relieved by adding lactose or isopropyl-β-D-thiogalactopyranoside (IPTG).
   9500..9521    +  protein_bind   CAP binding site: CAP binding activates transcription in the presence of cAMP. E. coli catabolite activator protein
   9536..9566    +  promoter       lac promoter: promoter for the E. coli lac operon
   9574..9590    +  protein_bind   lac operator: The lac repressor binds to the lac operator to inhibit transcription in E. coli. This inhibition can be relieved by adding lactose or isopropyl-β-D-thiogalactopyranoside (IPTG). lac repressor encoded by lacI
   9635..9653    +  promoter       T3 promoter: promoter for bacteriophage T3 RNA polymerase
