[The description below was written by a language model from this plasmid's Addgene catalogue record and pLannotate feature annotations shown in this document.]
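Description:
TFORF1114 is a third-generation, self-inactivating lentiviral expression plasmid built on the pLX_TRC317 backbone and carrying the human RCOR3 open reading frame, one member of a barcoded transcription factor ORF collection. It is propagated in E. coli through a high-copy ColE1/pUC origin with ampicillin resistance (AmpR), and the backbone also retains an f1 origin and remnants of a lac/lacZα cloning region flanked by T7 and T3 promoters. The depositor notes that the plasmid can recombine, as is common for LTR-containing vectors.

The viral genome is transcribed from an RSV promoter fused to a truncated HIV-1 5' LTR, followed by the Ψ packaging signal, a gag fragment, and the RRE for Rev-dependent nuclear export, and it ends in a ΔU3 3' LTR with a downstream SV40 poly(A) signal. Inside this unit, an SV40 early promoter drives puromycin N-acetyltransferase for selection of transduced mammalian cells, a cPPT/CTS element aids nuclear import of the provirus, and the EF-1α promoter drives constitutive RCOR3 expression, with a WPRE downstream to enhance transcript stability and expression. The annotation splits the insert into a mouse Rcor3-like segment and a human RCOR3 segment; this most likely reflects protein-homology matching of a particular isoform, since the record gives the species as human and the ORF as synthesized. RCOR3 is annotated as a probable corepressor complex component. The 24-bp barcode described in the record is not annotated separately in the feature table, so its position is not stated. The vector is intended for overexpressing RCOR3 in mammalian cells, individually or in pooled screens where the barcode identifies the transcription factor, as in directed differentiation studies.
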