Addgene plasmid #143929: TFORF1114
Purpose: Lentiviral vector for overexpressing transcription factor ORFs with unique 24-bp barcodes. Barcodes facilitate identification of transcription factors in pooled screens.
Depositing lab: Feng Zhang. Depositing organization: Broad Institute. Publication: A transcription factor atlas of directed differentiation. Joung J, Ma S, Tay T, Geiger-Schuller KR, Kirchgatterer PC, Verdine VK, Guo B, Arias-Garcia MA, Allen WE, Singh A, Kuksenko O, Abudayyeh OO, Gootenberg JS, Fu Z, Macrae RK, Buenrostro JD, Regev A, Zhang F. Cell. 2023 Jan 5;186(1):209-229.e26. doi: 10.1016/j.cell.2022.11.026. PubMed 36608654.
Backbone
  Vector backbone: pLX_TRC317
  Backbone manufacturer: Broad Institute Genetic Perturbation Platform
  Backbone size w/o insert (bp): 8264
  Vector type: Mammalian Expression, Lentiviral
  Selectable markers: Puromycin
Growth in bacteria
  Bacterial resistance: Ampicillin, 100 μg/mL
  Growth temperature: 37°C
  Growth strain: NEB Stable
  Copy number: High Copy
Gene/Insert
  Gene/Insert name: RCOR3
  Species: H. sapiens (human)
  Insert size (bp): 1412
  Entrez Gene: RCOR3
  Promoter: EF1a
  Cloning method: Unknown
  Sequencing primers: 5′ GGGTGGAGACTGAAGTTAGGCCAG; 3′ CACATAGCGTAAAAGGAGCAACATAG
Terms and licenses: Academic/Nonprofit Terms; Industry Terms: Not Available to Industry
Depositor comments: NM_001136224,ENST00000367006 . The transcription factor ORF portion of this plasmid was synthesized by Genewiz. Please test multiple small colonies in case of plasmid recombination. To make this collection available in a timely manner, a portion of this collection was not fully sequenced by Addgene. If an Addgene verified full plasmid sequence is not available, please contact us prior to placing an order to request the full sequence.
How to cite: TFORF1114 was a gift from Feng Zhang (Addgene plasmid # 143929 ; http://n2t.net/addgene:143929 ; RRID:Addgene_143929)
