>Addgene plasmid #143929 | TFORF1114 | depositor partial sequence | sequence record 283914 | Insert
ACCGCCACCATGCCCGGCATGATGGAGAAAGGGCCCGAGTTACTGGGGAAGAACCGATCGGCCAACGGCA
GCGCCAAGAGCCCGGCAGGCGGCGGCGGCAGCGGCGCCTCGTCCACCAACGGCGGGCTGCACTACTCAGA
GCCCGAGAGCGGCTGCAGCAGCGACGACGAGCACGATGTTGGGATGAGAGTCGGAGCCGAATACCAAGCT
CGGATCCCTGAATTTGATCCAGGTGCTACAAAGTACACAGATAAAGACAATGGAGGGATGCTTGTATGGT
CTCCATATCACAGTATCCCAGATGCCAAATTGGATGAATACATTGCAATTGCAAAGGAAAAGCATGGCTA
CAATGTGGAACAGGCACTTGGCATGTTGTTCTGGCATAAACATAACATTGAGAAGTCCCTTGCTGATCTC
CCTAATTTCACTCCCTTTCCGGATGAGTGGACAGTGGAAGATAAAGTCCTATTTGAACAAGCCTTTAGTT
TTCATGGAAAGAGCTTTCACAGGATTCAGCAAATGCTTCCAGATAAGACAATTGCAAGCCTTGTAAAATA
TTACTATTCTTGGAAAAAAACTCGCTCTAGGACAAGTTTGATGGATCGCCAGGCTCGTAAACTAGCTAAT
AGACATAATCAGGGTGACAGTGATGATGATGTAGAAGAAACACATCCAATGGATGGGAATGATAGTGATT
ATGATCCCAAAAAAGAAGCCAAAAAAGAGGGTAATACTGAACAACCTGTCCAAACTAGCAAGATTGGACT
TGGAAGAAGAGAGTATCAGAGTTTACAACATCGCCATCATTCTCAGCGTTCTAAGTGCCGTCCACCTAAG
GGCATGTATTTAACCCAGGAAGATGTGGTAGCAGTTTCCTGTAGTCCCAATGCAGCCAACACCATCCTGA
GGCAACTGGACATGGAGTTGATCTCTCTAAAACGTCAGGTTCAGAATGCTAAGCAAGTAAACAGTGCACT
TAAACAGAAAATGGAAGGTGGAATTGAAGAATTCAAACCTCCTGAGTCAAATCAGAAAATTAATGCCCGT
TGGACCACAGAGGAGCAGCTTCTAGCAGTGCAAGGCACAGACCCCACAGGCTCCTCGGACACTGGGTCCA
TCACCTCCTGCCCCATCATCCACTCCAACACCAACAGCCCCTATTGCCACTCTGAACCAGCCTCCACCAC
TTCTTCGTCCAACACTGCCTGCTGCCCCGGCTCTTCACCGGCAGCCTCCTCCACTCCAGCAGCAGGCTCG
GTTCATCCAGCCCCGGCCAACTTTAAATCAGCCTCCACCACCTCTTATTCGCCCTGCTAGTAATGAACTA
GTCCGTAACTTGAAAGTATTTCGATTTCTTGGCTTTATATATCTTGTGGAAAGGACGATGGCCACCGATC
ACGCAGGGAGCG
