>Addgene plasmid #143929 | TFORF1114 | depositor partial sequence | sequence record 283915 | Barcode
TGGCCACCGATCACGCAGGGAGCG
